>Addgene plasmid #159699 | R725-X11-566: His6-MBP-tev-Hs.LGALS3 | addgene full sequence | sequence record 327133 | Addgene NGS Result
TTAATACGACTCACTATAGGGGAATTGTGAGCGGATAACAATTCCCCTCTAGAAATAATTTTGTTTAACT
TTAAGAAGGAGATATACATATGAGATCCCATCACCATCACCATCACGGCAAAATCGAAGAAGGTAAACTG
GTAATCTGGATTAACGGCGATAAAGGCTATAACGGTCTCGCTGAAGTCGGTAAGAAATTCGAGAAAGATA
CCGGAATTAAAGTCACCGTTGAGCATCCGGATAAACTGGAAGAGAAATTCCCACAGGTTGCGGCAACTGG
CGATGGCCCTGACATTATCTTCTGGGCACACGACCGCTTTGGTGGCTACGCTCAATCTGGCCTGTTGGCT
GAAATCACCCCGGACAAAGCGTTCCAGGACAAGCTGTATCCGTTTACCTGGGATGCCGTACGTTACAACG
GCAAGCTGATTGCTTACCCGATCGCTGTTGAAGCGTTATCGCTGATTTATAACAAAGATCTGCTGCCGAA
CCCGCCAAAAACCTGGGAAGAGATCCCGGCGCTGGATAAAGAACTGAAAGCGAAAGGTAAGAGCGCGCTG
ATGTTCAACCTGCAAGAACCGTACTTCACCTGGCCGCTGATTGCTGCTGACGGGGGTTATGCGTTCAAGT
ATGAAAACGGCAAGTACGACATTAAAGACGTGGGCGTGGATAACGCTGGCGCGAAAGCGGGTCTGACCTT
CCTGGTTGACCTGATTAAAAACAAACACATGAATGCAGACACCGATTACTCCATCGCAGAAGCTGCCTTT
AATAAAGGCGAAACAGCGATGACCATCAACGGCCCGTGGGCATGGTCCAACATCGACACCAGCAAAGTGA
ATTATGGTGTAACGGTACTGCCGACCTTCAAGGGTCAACCATCCAAACCGTTCGTTGGCGTGCTGAGCGC
AGGTATTAACGCCGCCAGTCCGAACAAAGAGCTGGCAAAAGAGTTCCTCGAAAACTATCTGCTGACTGAT
GAAGGTCTGGAAGCGGTTAATAAAGACAAACCGCTGGGTGCCGTAGCGCTGAAGTCTTACGAGGAAGAGT
TGGCGAAAGATCCACGTATTGCCGCCACCATGGAAAACGCCCAGAAAGGTGAAATCATGCCGAACATCCC
GCAGATGTCCGCTTTCTGGTATGCCGTGCGTACTGCGGTGATCAACGCCGCCAGCGGTCGTCAGACTGTC
GATGAAGCCCTGAAAGACGCGCAGACTAATTCGGGATCTGATATCACAAGTTTGTACAAAAAAGTTGGCG
AAAACCTGTACTTCCAAGGG
[747 nt withheld, positions 1281-2027]
TAATCAACTTTCTTGTACAAAGTGGTGATATCGCTAGCTAGATAGCTAGAAGCTTGCGGCCGCACAGCTG
TATACACGTGCAAGCCAGCCAGAACTCGCTCCTGAAGACCCAGAGGATCTCGAGCACCACCACCACCACC
ACTAATGTTAATTAAGTTGGGCGTTCCTAGGCTGATAAAACAGAATTTGCCTGGCGGCAGTAGCGCGGTG
GTCCCACCTGACCCCATGCCGAACTCAGAAGTGAAACGCCGTAGCGCCGATGGTAGTGTGGGGTCTCCCC
ATGCGAGAGTAGGGAACTGCCAGGCATCAAATAAAACGAAAGGCTCAGTCGAAAGACTGGGCCTTTCGTT
TTATCTGTTGTTTGTCGGTGAACGCTCTCCTGAGTAGGACAAATCCGCCGGGAGCGGATTTGAACGTTGC
GAAGCAACGGCCCGGAGGGTGGCGGGCAGGACGCCCGCCATAAACTGCCAGGCATCAAATTAAGCAGAAG
GCCATCCTGACGGATGGCCTTTTTGCGTTTCTACAAACTCTTTTGTTTATTTTTCTAAATACATTCAAAT
ATGTATCCGCTGAGCAATAACTAGCATAACCCCTTGGGGCCTCTAAACGGGTCTTGAGGGGTTTTTTGCT
GAAAGGAGGAACTATATCCGGATTGGCGAATGGG
[124 nt withheld, positions 2692-2815]
C
[91 nt withheld, positions 2817-2907]
A
[49 nt withheld, positions 2909-2957]
CCTTTGACGTTGGAGTCCACGTTCTTT
[37 nt withheld, positions 2985-3021]
ACCCTATCTCGGTCTATTCTTTTGATTTATAAGGGATTTTGCCGATTTCGGCCTATTGGTTAAAAAATGA
GCTGATTTAACAAAAATTTAACGCGAATTTTAACAAAATATTAACGTTTACAATTTCTGGCGGCACGATG
GCATGAGATTATCAAAAAGGATCTTCACCTAGATCCTTTTAAATTAAAAATGAAGTTTTAAATCAATCTA
AAGTATATATGAGTAAACTTGGTCTGACAGTTACCAATGCTTAATCAGTGAGGCACCTATCTCAGCGATC
TGTCTATTTCGTTCATCCATAGTTGCCTGACTCCCCGTCGTGTAGATAACTACGATACGGGAGGGCTTAC
CATCTGGCCCCAGTGCTGCAATGATACCGCGAGACCCACGCTCACCGGCTCCAGATTTATCAGCAATAAA
CCAGCCAGCCGGAAGGGCCGAGCGCAGAAGTGGTCCTGCAACTTTATCCGCCTCCATCCAGTCTATTAAT
TGTTGCCGGGAAGCTAGAGTAAGTAGTTCGCCAGTTAATAGTTTGCGCAACGTTGTTGCCATTGCTACAG
GCATCGTGGTGTCACGCTCGTCGTTTGGTATGGCTTCATTCAGCTCCGGTTCCCAACGATCAAGGCGAGT
TACATGATCCCCCATGTTGTGCAAAAAAGCGGTTAGCTCCTTCGGTCCTCCGATCGTTGTCAGAAGTAAG
TTGGCCGCAGTGTTATCACTCATGGTTATGGCAGCACTGCATAATTCTCTTACTGTCATGCCATCCGTAA
GATGCTTTTCTGTGACTGGTGAGTACTCAACCAAGTCATTCTGAGAATAGTGTATGCGGCGACCGAGTTG
CTCTTGCCCGGCGTCAATACGGGATAATACCGCGCCACATAGCAGAACTTTAAAAGTGCTCATCATTGGA
AAACGTTCTTCGGGGCGAAAACTCTCAAGGATCTTACCGCTGTTGAGATCCAGTTCGATGTAACCCACTC
GTGCACCCAACTGATCTTCAGCATCTTTTACTTTCACCAGCGTTTCTGGGTGAGCAAAAACAGGAAGGCA
AAATGCCGCAAAAAAGGGAATAAGGGCGACACGGAAATGTTGAATACTCATACTCTTCCTTTTTCAATCA
TGATTGAAGCATTTATCAGGGTTATTGTCTCATGAGCGGATACATATTTGAATGTATTTAGAAAAATAAA
CAAATAGGTCATGACCAAAATCCCTTAACGTGAGTTTTCGTTCCACTGAGCGTCAGACCCCGTAGAAAAG
ATCAAAGGATCTTCTTGAGATCCTTTTTTTCTGCGCGTAATCTGCTGCTTGCAAACAAAAAAACCACCGC
TACCAGCGGTGGTTTGTTTGCCGGATCAAGAGCTACCAACTCTTTTTCCGAAGGTAACTGGCTTCAGCAG
AGCGCAGATACCAAATACTGTCCTTCTAGTGTAGCCGTAGTTAGGCCACCACTTCAAGAACTCTGTAGCA
CCGCCTACATACCTCGCTCTGCTAATCCTGTTACCAGTGGCTGCTGCCAGTGGCGATAAGTCGTGTCTTA
CCGGGTTGGACTCAAGACGATAGTTACCGGATAAGGCGCAGCGGTCGGGCTGAACGGGGGGTTCGTGCAC
ACAGCCCAGCTTGGAGCGAACGACCTACACCGAACTGAGATACCTACAGCGTGAGCTATGAGAAAGCGCC
ACGCTTCCCGAAGGGAGAAAGGCGGACAGGTATCCGGTAAGCGGCAGGGTCGGAACAGGAGAGCGCACGA
GGGAGCTTCCAGGGGGAAACGCCTGGTATCTTTATAGTCCTGTCGGGTTTCGCCACCTCTGACTTGAGCG
TCGATTTTTGTGATGCTCGTCAGGGGGGCGGAGCCTATGGAAAAACGCCAGCAACGCGGCCTTTTTACGG
TTCCTGGCCTTTTGCTGGCCTTTTGCTCACATGTTCTTTCCTGCGTTATCCCCTGATTCTGTGGATAACC
GTATTACCGCCTTTGAGTGAGCTGATACCGCTCGCCGCAGCCGAACGACCGAGCGCAGCGAGTCAGTGAG
CGAGGAAGCGGAAGAGCGCCTGATGCGGTATTTTCTCCTTACGCATCTGTGCGGTATTTCACACCGCAAT
GGTGCACTCTCAGTACAATCTGCTCTGATGCCGCATAGTTAAGCCAGTATACACTCCGCTATCGCTACGT
GACTGGGTCATGGCTGCGCCCCGACACCCGCCAACACCCGCTGACGCGCCCTGACGGGCTTGTCTGCTCC
CGGCATCCGCTTACAGACAAGCTGTGACCGTCTCCGGGAGCTGCATGTGTCAGAGGTTTTCACCGTCATC
ACCGAAACGCGCGAGGCAGCTGCGGTAAAGCTCATCAGCGTGGTCGTGAAGCGATTCACAGATGTCTGCC
TGTTCATCCGCGTCCAGCTCGTTGAGTTTCTCCAGAAGCGTTAATGTCTGGCTTCTGATAAAGCGGGCCA
TGTTAAGGGCGGTTTTTTCCTGTTTGGTCACTGATGCCTCCGTGTAAGGGGGATTTCTGTTCATGGGGGT
AATGATACCGATGAAACGAGAGAGGATGCTCACGATACGGGTTACTGATGATGAACATGCCCGGTTACTG
GAACGTTGTGAGGGTAAACAACTGGCGGTATGGATGCGGCGGGACCAGAGAAAAATCACTCAGGGTCAAT
GCCAGCGCTTCGTTAATACAGATGTAGGTGTTCCACAGGGTAGCCAGCAGCATCCTGCGATGCAGATCCG
GAACATAATGGTGCAGGGCGCTGACTTCCGCGTTTCCAGACTTTACGAAACACGGAAACCGAAGACCATT
CATGTTGTTGCTCAGGTCGCAGACGTTTTGCAGCAGCAGTCGCTTCACGTTCGCTCGCGTATCGGTGATT
CATTCTGCTAACCAGTAAGGCAACCCCGCCAGCCTAGCCGGGTCCTCAACGACAGGAGCACGATCATGCT
AGTCATGCCCCGCGCCCACCGGAAGGAGCTGACTGGGTTGAAGGCTCTCAAGGGCATCGGTCGAGATCCC
GGTGCCTAATGAGTGAGCTAACTTACATTAATTGCGTTGCGCTCACTGCCCGCTTTCCAGTCGGGAAACC
TGTCGTGCCAGCTGCATTAATGAATCGGCCAACGCGCGGGGAGAGGCGGTTTGCGTATTGGGCGCCAGGG
TGGTTTTTCTTTTCACCAGTGAGACGGGCAACAGCTGATTGCCCTTCACCGCCTGGCCCTGAGAGAGTTG
CAGCAAGCGGTCCACGCTGGTTTGCCCCAGCAGGCGAAAATCCTGTTTGATGGTGGTTAACGGCGGGATA
TAACATGAGCTGTCTTCGGTATCGTCGTATCCCACTACCGAGATGTCCGCACCAACGCGCAGCCCGGACT
CGGTAATGGCGCGCATTGCGCCCAGCGCCATCTGATCGTTGGCAACCAGCATCGCAGTGGGAACGATGCC
CTCATTCAGCATTTGCATGGTTTGTTGAAAACCGGACATGGCACTCCAGTCGCCTTCCCGTTCCGCTATC
GGCTGAATTTGATTGCGAGTGAGATATTTATGCCAGCCAGCCAGACGCAGACGCGCCGAGACAGAACTTA
ATGGGCCCGCTAACAGCGCGATTTGCTGGTGACCCAATGCGACCAGATGCTCCACGCCCAGTCGCGTACC
GTCTTCATGGGAGAAAATAATACTGTTGATGGGTGTCTGGTCAGAGACATCAAGAAATAACGCCGGAACA
TTAGTGCAGGCAGCTTCCACAGCAATGGCATCCTGGTCATCCAGCGGATAGTTAATGATCAGCCCACTGA
CGCGTTGCGCGAGAAGATTGTGCACCGCCGCTTTACAGGCTTCGACGCCGCTTCGTTCTACCATCGACAC
CACCACGCTGGCACCCAGTTGATCGGCGCGAGATTTAATCGCCGCGACAATTTGCGACGGCGCGTGCAGG
GCCAGACTGGAGGTGGCAACGCCAATCAGCAACGACTGTTTGCCCGCCAGTTGTTGTGCCACGCGGTTGG
GAATGTAATTCAGCTCCGCCATCGCCGCTTCCACTTTTTCCCGCGTTTTCGCAGAAACGTGGCTGGCCTG
GTTCACCACGCGGGAAACGGTCTGATAAGAGACACCGGCATACTCTGCGACATCGTATAACGTTACTGGT
TTCACATTCACCACCCTGAATTGACTCTCTTCCGGGCGCTATCATGCCATACCGCGAAAGGTTTTGCGCC
ATTCGATGGTGTCCGGGATCTCGACGCTCTCCCTTATGCGACTCCTGCATTAGGAAGCAGCCCAGTAGTA
GGTTGAGGCCGTTGAGCACCGCCGCCGCAAGGAATGGTGCATGCAAGGAGATGGCGCCCAACAGTCCCCC
GGCCACGGGGCCTGCCACCATACCCACGCCGAAACAAGCGCTCATGAGCCCGAAGTGGCGAGCCCGATCT
TCCCCATCGGTGATGTCGGCGATATAGGCGCCAGCAACCGCACCTGTGGCGCCGGTGATGCCGGCCACGA
TGCGTCCGGCGTAGAGGATCGAGATCGATCTCGATCCCGCGAAA
Features (pLannotate 1.2.2; 27 found; start..end, strand, type, name):
      2..20      +  promoter       T7 promoter: promoter for bacteriophage T7 RNA polymerase
     21..45      +  protein_bind   lac operator: The lac repressor binds to the lac operator to inhibit transcription in E. coli. This inhibition can be relieved by adding lactose or isopropyl-β-D-thiogalactopyranoside (IPTG). lac repressor encoded by lacI
     60..82      +  RBS            RBS: efficient ribosome binding site from bacteriophage T7 gene 10 (Olins and Rangwala, 1989)
     99..116     +  CDS            7xHis (fragment): 6xHis affinity tag
    120..1217    +  CDS            MBP: maltose binding protein from E. coli; malE (mutated); This version of the gene does not encode a signal sequence, so MBP will remain in the cytosol.
   1237..1254    +  protein_bind   attB1 (fragment): mutant version of attB; core recombination site for the Gateway® BP reaction BP Clonase™
   1260..1276    +  CDS            TEV site (fragment): tobacco etch virus (TEV) protease recognition and cleavage site
   1281..2027    +  CDS            LGALS3 (sequence withheld): LEG3_HUMAN - Also known as MAC2. Experimental evidence at protein level: Swiss-Prot protein existence level 1. Galactose-specific lectin which binds IgE. May mediate with the alpha-3, beta-1 integrin the stimulation by CSPG4 of endothelial cells migration. Together with DMBT1, required for terminal differentiation of columnar epithelial cells during early embryogenesis (By similarity). In the nucleus: acts as a pre-mRNA splicing factor. Involved in acute inflammatory responses including neutrophil activation and adhesion, chemoattraction of monocytes macrophages, opsonization of apoptotic neut
   2035..2052    -  protein_bind   attB2 (fragment): mutant version of attB; core recombination site for the Gateway® BP reaction BP Clonase™
   2152..2169    +  CDS            9xHis (fragment): 9xHis affinity tag
   2216..2331    +  ncRNA          5S rRNA: Accession: RF00001 - 5S ribosomal RNA
   2335..2421    +  terminator     rrnB T1 terminator: Escherichia coli rrnB; transcription terminator T1 from the E. coli rrnB gene
   2513..2540    +  terminator     rrnB T2 terminator: transcription terminator T2 from the E. coli rrnB gene
   2559..2598    +  promoter       AmpR promoter (fragment): bla
   2608..2655    +  terminator     T7 terminator: transcription terminator for bacteriophage T7 RNA polymerase
   2692..3147    +  rep_origin     f1 ori (sequence partly withheld): f1 bacteriophage origin of replication; arrow indicates direction of (+) strand synthesis
   3262..4122    -  CDS            AmpR: β-lactamase; bla; confers resistance to ampicillin, carbenicillin, and related antibiotics
   4123..4215    -  promoter       AmpR promoter: bla
   4296..4884    +  rep_origin     ori: high-copy-number ColE1/pMB1/pBR322/pUC origin of replication
   5070..5209    -  misc_feature   bom: basis of mobility region from pBR322
   5311..5502    -  CDS            rop: Rop protein, which maintains plasmids at low copy number; rop
   5519..5899    +  CDS            YPB1_ECOLX: Protein predicted: Swiss-Prot protein existence level 4. From Escherichia coli.
   5961..6025    -  CDS            TcR (fragment): tetracycline efflux protein; tet; confers resistance to tetracycline
   6040..6061    -  protein_bind   CAP binding site: CAP binding activates transcription in the presence of cAMP. E. coli catabolite activator protein
   6074..7156    -  CDS            lacI: lac repressor; lacI; The lac repressor binds to the lac operator to inhibit transcription in E. coli. This inhibition can be relieved by adding lactose or isopropyl-β-D-thiogalactopyranoside (IPTG).
   7157..7234    -  promoter       lacI promoter: lacI
   7242..7521    -  CDS            TcR (fragment): tetracycline efflux protein; tet; confers resistance to tetracycline
