[The description below was written by a language model from this plasmid's Addgene catalogue record and pLannotate feature annotations shown in this document.]
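Description:
R725-X11-566: His6-MBP-tev-Hs.LGALS3 is a bacterial expression plasmid for producing human galectin-3 (LGALS3) in E. coli as a cleavable fusion protein. It was made by Gateway recombination into the pDest-566 destination backbone, and the attB1 and attB2 remnants flanking the insert reflect that cloning route. The plasmid carries a ColE1/pBR322-type origin together with the rop gene and the bom region. This fits the catalogue's low-copy designation, since Rop holds copy number down. Selection is by ampicillin through the β-lactamase gene. An f1 origin is also present, and short tetracycline-resistance fragments are non-functional leftovers of the pBR322-derived backbone.

Expression is driven by a T7 promoter followed directly by a lac operator and the strong phage T7 gene 10 ribosome binding site. A plasmid-borne lacI gene supplies repressor, so transcription stays low until induction with IPTG in a host that provides T7 RNA polymerase. The open reading frame begins with a hexahistidine tag. It continues through a signal-sequence-less maltose binding protein that remains cytosolic, crosses the attB1-encoded linker, and reaches a TEV protease recognition site immediately upstream of the galectin-3 coding sequence. MBP generally aids solubility and the His tag allows metal-affinity capture. TEV cleavage can then release galectin-3 from the fusion partner. Downstream lie rrnB T1/T2 terminators and a T7 terminator. A second His-tag annotation past attB2 appears to be backbone sequence and is not described in the catalogue as part of the product. The associated study concerned biophysical analysis of KRAS recruitment to the plasma membrane, which suggests that the purified protein was intended for in vitro work.
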