Addgene plasmid #159699: R725-X11-566: His6-MBP-tev-Hs.LGALS3
Purpose: E. coli protein expression of His6-MBP-tev-Hs.LGALS3
Depositing lab: Dominic Esposito. Depositing organization: National Cancer Institute (NCI). Publication: Quantitative biophysical analysis defines key components modulating recruitment of the GTPase KRAS to the plasma membrane. Lakshman B, Messing S, Schmid EM, Clogston JD, Gillette WK, Esposito D, Kessing B, Fletcher DA, Nissley DV, McCormick F, Stephen AG, Jean-Francois FL. J Biol Chem. 2019 Feb 8;294(6):2193-2207. doi: 10.1074/jbc.RA118.005669. Epub 2018 Dec 17. PubMed 30559287.
Backbone
  Vector backbone: pDest-566
  Vector type: Bacterial Expression
Growth in bacteria
  Bacterial resistance: Ampicillin, 100 μg/mL
  Growth temperature: 37°C
  Growth strain: DH5alpha
  Copy number: Low Copy
Gene/Insert
  Gene/Insert name: His6-MBP-tev-Hs.LGALS3 (alt name: Galectin-3)
  Species: H. sapiens (human)
  Entrez Gene: LGALS3 (a.k.a. CBP35, GAL3, GALBP, GALIG, L31, LGALS2, MAC2)
  Tag / fusion protein: His6-MBP-tev (N terminal on insert)
  Cloning method: Gateway Cloning
Terms and licenses: Academic/Nonprofit Terms; Industry Terms: Not Available to Industry
How to cite: R725-X11-566: His6-MBP-tev-Hs.LGALS3 was a gift from Dominic Esposito (Addgene plasmid # 159699 ; http://n2t.net/addgene:159699 ; RRID:Addgene_159699)
